>Addgene plasmid #200763 | pSX2719 | addgene full sequence | sequence record 402659 | Addgene NGS Result
CTAAATTGTAAGCGTTAATATTTTGTTAAAATTCGCGTTAAATTTTTGTTAAATCAGCTCATTTTTTAAC
CAATAGGCCGAAATCGGCAAAATCCCTTATAAATCAAAAGAATAGACCGAGATAGGGT
[37 nt withheld, positions 129-165]
AAAGAACGTGGACTCCAACGTCAAAGG
[49 nt withheld, positions 193-241]
T
[91 nt withheld, positions 243-333]
G
[124 nt withheld, positions 335-458]
CCCATTCGCCATTCAGGCTGCGCAACTGTTGGGAAGGGCGATCGGTGCGGGCCTCTTCGCTATTACGCCA
GCTGGCGAAAGGGGGATGTGCTGCAAGGCGATTAAGTTGGGTAACGCCAGGGTTTTCCCAGTCACGACGT
TGTAAAACGACGGCCAGTGAGCGCGCGTAATACGACTCACTATAGGGCGAATTGGGTACCAAATGCTGAC
AAAAGCTGGGATTGGAAATACAGAATTAAAACTAAGTTGAAATTTGATTAAATTTGCCAATTGTCTGAAA
CAGTGTCAGTATTAATTCAACAGTTCACAGGATGTTGCTAATTAGCAGTTAGGCTAATAATAACTAAAGT
TTTCTCAAAAGTTGCAGAAAAATATTTCACTGTTTCACTAAAACTTTATTAGACGTCGCAATTTAATTTA
TACAATGACACTTGTTTAAGCCAATTTCCAATATTTTAAATGCTTATAACTACAGGAGCATGTAACATAT
CGAATGCAATTATAGTTTATAATAATTTTCATATTGTTCTTAACATTTTGTTAGTTGATTATTTTTTGTA
TCTTCGAAGTCCATCAAGATGTGAAGCTTCAAAAACAACAACCGTTTGACTTAAATACGGATTCGGAGTA
AAAAAAACGTCTTAACATCAATTTGGGCAAGGTTTTATTTTGAATTTGACATGTTCATTTCATTAGCTTT
CAGAAAACATATAATTCATAACTCTCTGGACATCAAAAAAAGAGTCCCTAGTTAGCCTTTTTAATTTGTT
AAAATTATAATAAAAATCGGAAATTATTGAAATTTGAATAAATTTACCAATTGTTTGGAAACGTTCCTTT
ATTATATACAAGGGTTAACAAAATTAAATAAATAATAAAGATAATGCAAAAGTCTGTTGAAAATATTTCT
ACATTTGGGAATATATGTTGCAGTGTTTCAATACATTTTTATTAGGCGGTTTACAAATTTCCTACGGTTT
ACAAAAAAATTAGTGTTAAAGAAAACCAGTAAAAATTGACTATTTTAACGATAATTGTCAAAAATTCGAG
GGGGTGCTATAGAAGTTGGACGGCCGTTTTTTCAACTTTTTGACCTAATTTCCGTAGTTTTTAAGATATT
CTCACAAAAACCGAGGTGTGGCGGTTTTTTAACATTTGTAATCGAACTACATTCACACTTTTTCAAAATA
ATTTCCAGAAAGCCTCAAACACTCAAAATAGAGGGGGGTGCTATAGAAGTTGGACGCACTGTATGTTGCA
GTGTTTCAATACATTTTTATTAGGCGGTTTACAAATTTCCCACCGTTGCGCTTCAGTTTTATGTATTTTT
AAATTTTCATTTCTGTCTAATTCACAGACTTTTGCTTGCTTCACTGTTTTGTATACTTTTTTTTGAAACA
CCGTACTTCACCGTGCCAAAATTTTTGCAAAAAATGTTTTAAAAAATTGTAACCAAATTTGTCTTGATTA
GAAATTTTGACTTAGAAATTTTGAAAATTGATTGTTTTTAAAAAATCGGAAAAATTGAAAAAAACCCCAA
TATTAAATTTTATGTGAAAAAAACATATTAAAAGCGCTCAACTTGCATTTCAAATCGAGACTAACTTGAA
ATGTGAATAAATTTACCGATTGTAGAAAAACTTCAAAACTGCAAATTTAAGCAAAATTGCACCAGTTAAC
AGTTAAGCTATTAACGGCTTACGTTTGCTTAAAGTTTGCAAAAAAATGTTTAACTATTTCACTAAAACTT
CATTAGGCGTTTCAATAAATTTTATATAATACAATGAGAAGCAATGTGAAAATCCAATAAAATTCAAATG
AAAGATTGATAACATGCCTCATTTTACTATTGGTATGAGTTTTCTATTAGTATTGTAACAGTATTAACAT
GTAGCAATATTAACTGTAATTTCCCCATATATTTGTGGAGATTTTTATGCTTAAGGTGGATTTGAATGAC
TGTTCTCATGAGGAAATATGAACAACTTAATATTCAAATTTGTTTATATTTCCAATAATAAAAAAAAAAT
AAAAATAAAAAAAATTTCGCATGCTGAAAGACGCCGAAAGTTTTTTTTTCATCGTCGACCAATTTTTTTT
AGCGAGTGACATTTGCCGTTTGCCGTTTGCAGCACCTAAAATAAATAAAAAATAAATAAAATTGTTGTTT
AAACCTTTTTATTAGTGGAAAACGTAATAAGAAATTTGCAAATTTAATTAACCCAAGCTGAGTTTTTCTA
AAAATTTGCTATATTCGCGATACATTTTTTTACTGTTTCAAGGAATCCTCATGGAGATTTTCAATAATTT
ACAGTTGATCCCATCTTCATCAATAATTTTGTCCTTCAAATTTTGGAATTTGTCGCGCGCACAACCCTGA
ATAATTGTTTATTATTTTTCTGTTAAGCCTAGTATCAGAAGATAAATTAAAAACGAAAAAACTCACTATT
TTCAATTTCAAATAAATTCACGTTTTGTAGTCAGATCGGTTTTCCAAAATTAAAAAAAAATGTTATCAAA
ATATCTGTGCACTTTGAATCAGTCACACAATGTTCACAAATTCATCTCTAAATTCAAAAATTAATCTCAA
CCAGAAACGGTACTTGTAGTTTGTATCAGAATAATTTCCTACGTGTTTCTAGTAGATTTCTAGTTGGTTC
ATTGAACAATCATCTTGATGACTGCTAGAGATAAGACATAGAACAGCTAGTGATACCTTATCAATGTCAT
CCCCTTCTGTTGTCGATTGTCTTTTTCATTTTTGATTTTTGTGTTCAGTTCGTTATATAAATAGAGAGTA
GTGGAAAACTGACAAAGTTCCTGCAAACTAAACCCGTCTGAGCCAAAATTAATTGTTTTCAAAACAGTTT
TGTCACCTTTCCAAATAATCCTTTTCAAAAACAAAATTATTTTCAGTTTCACTGTGTGTTTATAAGTTTC
ACATTTTTCAGTTTTTTTTGGTTTTGCTACATCCGCGTTAGTTTTTTAACTTACAAATTTTCGCTGTATT
TTTTTTTTAATTTTTACATTCCCCTTTTTAGAGCTGTGACAAAAAAAGTAATTTTTTCTGAAGCTAAAAA
TGTTTGCCCAAAAGTTTTCGTGCAACTTGTTTTCAAAGCTACAAAAATAGTGTCAAACTTGAAAAAAATT
TAATTTTGCTATAGTTTAATTCAGCAAAAAATTGTATGTATGTAACTTTTTAATCCATACTACTGATTTG
ATTATATTGTTTGATTTTAAAAAAAAGTCAATATTTGCAGATCAAAAATCCCCTCGAGGCATGCCTGCAG
GTCGACTCTAGAGGATCCCCGGGATTGGCCAAAGGACCCAAAGGTATGTTTCGAATGATACTAACATAAC
ATAGAACATTTTCAGGAGGACCCTTGGAGGGTACAGGTAGAAAAAAAGCTTGATATCACAAGTTTGTACA
AAAAAGCAGGCTATGGCTTCTAACTTTACTCAGTTCGTTCTCGTCGACAATGGCGGAACTGGCGACGTGA
CTGTCGCCCCAAGCAACTTCGCTAACGGGGTCGCTGAATGGATCAGCTCTAACTCGCGTTCACAGGCTTA
CAAAGTAACCTGTAGCGTTCGTCAGAGCTCTGCGCAGAATCGCAAATACACCATCAAAGTCGAGGTGCCT
AAAGTGGCAACCCAGACTGTTGGTGGTGTAGAGCTTCCTGTAGCCGCATGGCGTTCGTACCTAAATATGG
AACTAACCATTCCAATTTTCGCCACGAATTCCGACTGCGAGCTTATTGTTAAGGCAATGCAAGGTCTCCT
AAAAGATGGAAACCCGATTCCCTCAGCAATCGCAGCAAACTCCGGCATCTACGGATCATCAGGTGCTGGA
TCCGTGAGCAAGGGCGAGGAGGATAACATGGCCATCATCAAGGAGTTCATGCGCTTCAAGGTGCACATGG
AGGGCTCCGTGAACGGCCACGAGTTCGAGATCGAGGGCGAGGGCGAGGGCCGCCCCTACGAGGGCACCCA
GACCGCCAAGCTGAAGGTGACCAAGGGTGGCCCCCTGCCCTTCGCCTGGGACATCCTGTCCCCTCAGTTC
ATGTACGGCTCCAAGGCCTACGTGAAGCACCCCGCCGACATCCCCGACTACTTGAAGCTGTCCTTCCCCG
AGGGCTTCAAGTGGGAGCGCGTGATGAACTTCGAGGACGGCGGCGTGGTGACCGTGACCCAGGACTCCTC
CCTGCAGGACGGCGAGTTCATCTACAAGGTGAAGCTGCGCGGCACCAACTTCCCCTCCGACGGCCCCGTA
ATGCAGAAGAAGACCATGGGCTGGGAGGCCTCCTCCGAGCGGATGTACCCCGAGGACGGCGCCCTGAAGG
GCGAGATCAAGCAGAGGCTGAAGCTGAAGGACGGCGGCCACTACGACGCTGAGGTCAAGACCACCTACAA
GGCCAAGAAGCCCGTGCAGCTGCCCGGCGCCTACAACGTCAACATCAAGTTGGACATCACCTCCCACAAC
GAGGACTACACCATCGTGGAACAGTACGAACGCGCCGAGGGCCGCCACTCCACCGGCGGCATGGACGAGC
TGTACAAGGGTGGAGGTTCTGGAGGAGAAGAACTTTTGAGCAAGAATTATCATCTTGAGAACGAAGTGGC
TCGTCTTAAGAAAGGTTCTGGCAGTGGAGAAGAACTGCTTTCAAAGAATTACCACCTGGAAAATGAGGTA
GCTAGACTGAAAAAGGGGAGCGGAAGTGGGGAGGAGTTGCTGAGCAAAAATTATCATTTGGAGAACGAAG
TAGCACGACTAAAGAAAGGGTCCGGATCGGGTGAGGAGTTACTCTCGAAAAATTATCATCTCGAAAACGA
AGTGGCTCGGCTAAAAAAGGGCAGTGGTTCTGGAGAAGAGCTATTATCTAAAAACTACCACCTCGAAAAT
GAGGTGGCACGCTTAAAAAAGGGAAGTGGCAGTGGTGAAGAGCTACTATCCAAGAATTATCATCTTGAGA
ACGAGGTAGCGCGTTTGAAGAAGGGTTCCGGCTCAGGAGAGGAACTGCTCTCGAAGAACTATCATCTTGA
AAATGAGGTCGCTCGATTAAAAAAGGGATCGGGCAGTGGTGAGGAACTACTTTCAAAGAATTACCACCTC
GAAAACGAAGTAGCTCGATTAAAGAAAGGTTCAGGGTCGGGTGAAGAATTACTGAGTAAAAATTATCATC
TGGAAAATGAGGTAGCGAGACTAAAAAAGGGGAGTGGTTCTGGCGAAGAGTTGCTATCGAAAAATTATCA
TCTTGAGAACGAAGTTGCTAGGCTCAAAAAGGGCTCAGGCTCAGGCGAGGAGTTGCTCTCGAAAAACTAC
CACTTGGAAAATGAGGTCGCGAGGTTGAAAAAGGGGAGCGGGTCGGGCGAGGAGTTATTGAGCAAAAACT
ATCATTTAGAGAACGAAGTCGCGCGCTTAAAGAAAGGCTCGGGCTCGGGCGAAGAACTCTTATCGAAGAA
CTACCACCTCGAAAATGAGGTCGCCAGGTTGAAAAAGGGCAGTGGCAGCGGGGAGGAACTCTTGAGCAAG
AACTACCACTTGGAGAATGAGGTCGCGAGATTGAAGAAAGGGTCGGGGAGCGGCGAGGAATTGCTCAGCA
AGAATTATCATTTGGAGAACGAAGTCGCCAGGCTCAAGAAAGGCTCGGGGTCGGGGGAGGAATTGTTGAG
TAAAAACTACCACTTGGAAAATGAAGTCGCCAGGCTCAAAAAAGGGAGTGGGAGCGGCGAAGAGTTATTG
AGCAAAAATTACCACTTGGAGAACGAAGTGGCAAGGCTCAAGAAAGGGAGCGGCAGCGGGGAGGAGCTCT
TATCGAAGAACTACCACTTAGAGAATGAAGTCGCCCGCTTGAAGAAAGGCTCGGGGAGCGGGGAAGAGCT
CTTGAGCAAGAACTACCACTTGGAAAATGAGGTGGCGCGCTTGAAGAAAGGGAGCGGGAGCGGGGAAGAG
TTACTATCTAAGAATTATCATCTCGAGAACGAGGTGGCTCGACTAAAGAAGGGCTCCGGCAGTGGGGAGG
AACTCCTGTCGAAGAACTATCATCTTGAAAATGAGGTTGCAAGACTTAAAAAGGGGTCCGGATCAGGTGA
GGAACTACTCAGTAAGAATTACCACCTGGAAAACGAAGTTGCACGTTTGAAGAAAGGATCAGGATCAGGC
GAAGAACTGCTCTCAAAAGATTATCATTTGGAAAATGAGGTTGCACGTTTAAAAAAGGGAAGTGGCAGTG
GTGAGGAACTTCTGTCGAAAAATTATCATCTCGAGAATGAAGTAGCCCGACTTAAAAAGGGTTCTGGCTC
GGGTTAATGAGACTTTTTTCTTGGCGGCACAATAAAGTTTCCTCTTTTTGTTGGGTCACTCAACGAACAC
AATACAAATATTTGAGCGCTCGCATTTTTCTCAACCTTTCGGGTTTAAAGCACTTCAAAATAGAATTGAA
GAGAGATTGTGAAAGTACATCAGACAGAATCACATTTTGATAGCATTCACTTCACTCAGATGCAAACTTT
TCAGTGACTATAAAAAGTCATAAAATAATAACATTAAAAAAGCAAATAAATTAGCGAGAGAATTTTTTGA
CAAAAAGAAAGAAGAGTGATAGAGAAGAAGGGAATGCTTGAAAGGATTTTGCATTTATCCATGGTCATAG
CTGTTTCCTGTGTGAAATTGTTATCCGCTCACAATTCCACACAACATACGAGCCGGAAGCATAAAGTGTA
AAGCCTGGGGTGCCTAATGAGTGAGCTAACTCACATTAATTGCGTTGCGCTCACTGCCCGCTTTCCAGTC
GGGAAACCTGTCGTGCCAGCTGCATTAATGAATCGGCCAACGCGCGGGGAGAGGCGGTTTGCGTATTGGG
CGCTCTTCCGCTTCCTCGCTCACTGACTCGCTGCGCTCGGTCGTTCGGCTGCGGCGAGCGGTATCAGCTC
ACTCAAAGGCGGTAATACGGTTATCCACAGAATCAGGGGATAACGCAGGAAAGAACATGTGAGCAAAAGG
CCAGCAAAAGGCCAGGAACCGTAAAAAGGCCGCGTTGCTGGCGTTTTTCCATAGGCTCCGCCCCCCTGAC
GAGCATCACAAAAATCGACGCTCAAGTCAGAGGTGGCGAAACCCGACAGGACTATAAAGATACCAGGCGT
TTCCCCCTGGAAGCTCCCTCGTGCGCTCTCCTGTTCCGACCCTGCCGCTTACCGGATACCTGTCCGCCTT
TCTCCCTTCGGGAAGCGTGGCGCTTTCTCATAGCTCACGCTGTAGGTATCTCAGTTCGGTGTAGGTCGTT
CGCTCCAAGCTGGGCTGTGTGCACGAACCCCCCGTTCAGCCCGACCGCTGCGCCTTATCCGGTAACTATC
GTCTTGAGTCCAACCCGGTAAGACACGACTTATCGCCACTGGCAGCAGCCACTGGTAACAGGATTAGCAG
AGCGAGGTATGTAGGCGGTGCTACAGAGTTCTTGAAGTGGTGGCCTAACTACGGCTACACTAGAAGAACA
GTATTTGGTATCTGCGCTCTGCTGAAGCCAGTTACCTTCGGAAAAAGAGTTGGTAGCTCTTGATCCGGCA
AACAAACCACCGCTGGTAGCGGTGGTTTTTTTGTTTGCAAGCAGCAGATTACGCGCAGAAAAAAAGGATC
TCAAGAAGATCCTTTGATCTTTTCTACGGGGTCTGACGCTCAGTGGAACGAAAACTCACGTTAAGGGATT
TTGGTCATGAGATTATCAAAAAGGATCTTCACCTAGATCCTTTTAAATTAAAAATGAAGTTTTAAATCAA
TCTAAAGTATATATGAGTAAACTTGGTCTGACAGTTACCAATGCTTAATCAGTGAGGCACCTATCTCAGC
GATCTGTCTATTTCGTTCATCCATAGTTGCCTGACTCCCCGTCGTGTAGATAACTACGATACGGGAGGGC
TTACCATCTGGCCCCAGTGCTGCAATGATACCGCGAGACCCACGCTCACCGGCTCCAGATTTATCAGCAA
TAAACCAGCCAGCCGGAAGGGCCGAGCGCAGAAGTGGTCCTGCAACTTTATCCGCCTCCATCCAGTCTAT
TAATTGTTGCCGGGAAGCTAGAGTAAGTAGTTCGCCAGTTAATAGTTTGCGCAACGTTGTTGCCATTGCT
ACAGGCATCGTGGTGTCACGCTCGTCGTTTGGTATGGCTTCATTCAGCTCCGGTTCCCAACGATCAAGGC
GAGTTACATGATCCCCCATGTTGTGCAAAAAAGCGGTTAGCTCCTTCGGTCCTCCGATCGTTGTCAGAAG
TAAGTTGGCCGCAGTGTTATCACTCATGGTTATGGCAGCACTGCATAATTCTCTTACTGTCATGCCATCC
GTAAGATGCTTTTCTGTGACTGGTGAGTACTCAACCAAGTCATTCTGAGAATAGTGTATGCGGCGACCGA
GTTGCTCTTGCCCGGCGTCAATACGGGATAATACCGCGCCACATAGCAGAACTTTAAAAGTGCTCATCAT
TGGAAAACGTTCTTCGGGGCGAAAACTCTCAAGGATCTTACCGCTGTTGAGATCCAGTTCGATGTAACCC
ACTCGTGCACCCAACTGATCTTCAGCATCTTTTACTTTCACCAGCGTTTCTGGGTGAGCAAAAACAGGAA
GGCAAAATGCCGCAAAAAAGGGAATAAGGGCGACACGGAAATGTTGAATACTCATACTCTTCCTTTTTCA
ATATTATTGAAGCATTTATCAGGGTTATTGTCTCATGAGCGGATACATATTTGAATGTATTTAGAAAAAT
AAACAAATAGGGGTTCCGCGCACATTTCCCCGAAAAGTGCCAC
Features (pLannotate 1.2.2; 19 found; start..end, strand, type, name):
     30..458     -  rep_origin     f1 ori (sequence partly withheld): f1 bacteriophage origin of replication; arrow indicates direction of (+) strand synthesis
    463..618     -  CDS            lacZα (fragment): LacZα fragment of β-galactosidase; lacZ fragment
    626..644     +  promoter       T7 promoter: promoter for bacteriophage T7 RNA polymerase
   2596..2618    -  promoter       chicken β-actin promoter (fragment): contains a 21-bp deletion relative to the standard chicken β-actin promoter
   3737..3771    -  misc_feature   MCS (fragment): pUC18/19 multiple cloning site
   3876..3900    +  protein_bind   attB1: mutant version of attB; recombination site for the Gateway® BP reaction BP Clonase™
   3901..4290    +  CDS            CAPSD_BPMS2: Experimental evidence at protein level: Swiss-Prot protein existence level 1. Acts as a translational repressor of viral replicase synthesis late in infection. This latter function is the result of capsid protein interaction with an RNA hairpin which contains the replicase ribosome-binding site. From Escherichia phage MS2 (Bacteriophage MS2).
   4312..5016    +  CDS            mCherry: mCherry is a basic (constitutively fluorescent) red fluorescent protein published in 2004, derived from Discosoma sp.. It is reported to be a very rapidly-maturing monomer with low acid sensitivity.
   5035..5091    +  CDS            GCN4_v4: GCN4 peptide optimized to improve solubility while preserving binding to an scFv-GFP fusion protein (Tanenbaum et al., 2014)
   5409..5432    +  CDS            GCN4_v4 (fragment): GCN4 peptide optimized to improve solubility while preserving binding to an scFv-GFP fusion protein (Tanenbaum et al., 2014)
   5701..5723    +  CDS            GCN4_v4 (fragment): GCN4 peptide optimized to improve solubility while preserving binding to an scFv-GFP fusion protein (Tanenbaum et al., 2014)
   6769..7092    -  terminator     tbb-2 terminator: tbb-2; transcription terminator for the C. elegans tubulin beta-2 gene
   7126..7142    -  protein_bind   lac operator: The lac repressor binds to the lac operator to inhibit transcription in E. coli. This inhibition can be relieved by adding lactose or isopropyl-β-D-thiogalactopyranoside (IPTG). lac repressor encoded by lacI
   7150..7180    -  promoter       lac promoter: promoter for the E. coli lac operon
   7195..7216    -  protein_bind   CAP binding site: CAP binding activates transcription in the presence of cAMP. E. coli catabolite activator protein
   7229..7321    -  CDS            lacI (fragment): lac repressor; lacI; The lac repressor binds to the lac operator to inhibit transcription in E. coli. This inhibition can be relieved by adding lactose or isopropyl-β-D-thiogalactopyranoside (IPTG).
   7504..8092    -  rep_origin     ori: high-copy-number ColE1/pMB1/pBR322/pUC origin of replication
   8263..9123    -  CDS            AmpR: β-lactamase; bla; confers resistance to ampicillin, carbenicillin, and related antibiotics
   9124..9228    -  promoter       AmpR promoter: bla
