[The description below was written by a language model from this plasmid's Addgene catalogue record and pLannotate feature annotations shown in this document.]
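Description:
pSX2719 is a 9,251-nt C. elegans expression plasmid built on a backbone carrying the semo-1 promoter, which the record describes as tissue-specific. It is propagated in E. coli through a high-copy ColE1/pUC-type origin and selected with ampicillin via the AmpR (β-lactamase) gene and its own promoter. The backbone also retains an f1 phage origin, lacZα and lacI fragments, lac promoter/operator elements and a T7 promoter. These are remnants of the cloning vector rather than functional parts of the worm expression cassette. The short matches annotated as a chicken β-actin promoter fragment and an MCS fragment lie in the region upstream of the insert. The semo-1 promoter itself is not annotated in the feature table, although that otherwise unannotated upstream stretch is presumably where it sits.

The payload, assembled by Gibson cloning, begins just after an attB1 Gateway site. It consists of the bacteriophage MS2 coat protein (MCP), followed by mCherry and then an array of GCN4_v4 peptide epitopes. The annotation tool picks up only one complete copy and two fragments of the epitope, but the catalogue describes a 24xGCN4 SunTag array, which is consistent with the long span between mCherry and the tbb-2 terminator annotated downstream, on the reverse strand. MCP binds MS2 RNA hairpins engineered into a transcript of interest. The GCN4 repeats can recruit many copies of a fluorescent scFv fusion supplied separately, which amplifies the signal at each tagged RNA, and mCherry marks the MCP fusion directly. The associated work concerns enhanced single-RNA imaging, so the plasmid serves as the RNA-tethering and signal-amplifying component for visualising gene expression dynamics in live worms.
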