Addgene plasmid #200763: pSX2719
Purpose: Expresses mCherry fused MS2 coat protein and 24xGCN4 (Suntag) with the tissue-specific promoter semo-1 in C. elegans.
Depositing lab: Suhong Xu. Depositing organization: Zhejiang University. Publication: Enhanced single RNA imaging reveals dynamic gene expression in live animals. Hu Y, Xu J, Gao E, Fan X, Wei J, Ye B, Xu S, Ma W. Elife. 2023 Mar 3;12:e82178. doi: 10.7554/eLife.82178. PubMed 36867026.
Backbone
  Vector backbone: Psemo-1
  Vector type: Worm Expression
Growth in bacteria
  Bacterial resistance: Ampicillin, 100 μg/mL
  Growth temperature: 37°C
  Growth strain: DH5alpha
  Copy number: Unknown
Gene/Insert
  Gene/Insert name: MCP-24xGCN4
  Species: C. elegans (nematode)
  Promoter: semo-1
  Cloning method: Gibson Cloning
  Sequencing primers: 5′ tcacaagtttgtacaaaaaagcaggctatggcttctaactttactcagttcg; 3′ gtgccgccaagaaaaaagtctcattaacccgagccagaaccc
Terms and licenses: Academic/Nonprofit Terms; Industry Terms: Not Available to Industry
How to cite: pSX2719 was a gift from Suhong Xu (Addgene plasmid # 200763 ; http://n2t.net/addgene:200763 ; RRID:Addgene_200763)
